>Addgene plasmid #50498 | FN 221 | addgene partial sequence | sequence record 92514 | T7 5'-TAATACGACTCACTATAGGG-3'
ATTTTGTTTACTTTAAGAAGGAGATATACATATGCAGCCTGGGAGCTCTATTCCACCTTACAACACCGAG
GTGACTGAGACCACCATTGTGATCACATGGACGCCTGCTCCAAGAATTGGTTTTAAGCTGGGTGTACGAC
CAAGCCAGGGAGGAGAGGCACCACGAGAAGTGACTTCAGACTCAGGAAGCATCGTTGTGTCCGGCTTGAC
TCCAGGAGTAGAATACGTCTACACCATCCAAGTCCTGAGAGATGGACAGGAAAGAGATGCGCCAATTGTA
AACAAAGTGGTGACACCATTGTCTCCACCAACAAACTTGCATCTGGAGGCAAACCCTGACACTGGAGTGC
TCACAGTCTCCTGGGAGAGGAGCACCACCCCAGACATTACTGGTTATAGAATTACCACAACCCCTACAAA
CGGCCAGCAGGGAAATTCTTTGGAAGAAGTGGTCCATGCTGATCAGAGCAGCGCGACTTTTGATAACCTG
AGTCCCGGCCTGGAGTACAATGTCAGTGTTTACACTGTCAAGGATGACAAGGAAAGTGTCCCTATCTCTG
ATACCATCATCCCAGCTGTTCCTCCTCCCACTGACCTGCGATTCACCAACATTGGTCCAGACACCATGCG
TGTCACCTGGGCTCCACCCCCATCCATTGATTTAACCAACTTCCTGGTGCGTTACTCACCTGTGAAAAAT
GAGGAAGATGTTGCAGAGTTGTCAATTTCTCCTTCAGACAATGCAGTGGTCTTAACAAATCTCCTGCCTG
GTACAGAATATGTAGTGAGTGTCTCCAGTGTCTACGAACAACATGAGAGCACACCTCTTAGAGGAAGACA
GAAAACAGGTCTTGATTCCCCAACTGGCATTGACTTTTCTGATATTACTGCCAACTCTTTTACTGTGCAC
TGGATTGCTCCTCGAGCCACCATCACTGGCTACAGGATCCGCCATCATCCCGAGCACTTCAGTGGGAGAC
CTCGAGAAGATCGGGTGCCCCACTCTCGGAATTCCATCACCCTC
