>Addgene plasmid #50498 | FN 221 | addgene partial sequence | sequence record 92523 | T7term 5'-GCTAGTTATTGCTCAGCGG-3'
GCTTCCTTTCGGGCTTTGTTAGCAGCCGGATCAAGCTTCCGCGGCCGCTAGCTAGCTATGCATCACATCT
GGGATGGTTTGTCAATTTCTGTTCGGTAATTAATGGAAATTGGCTTGCTGCTTGCGGGGCTTTCACCTTT
GCCAGTGACAGCATACACAGTGATGGTATAATCAACTCCAGGTTTAAGGCCGCTGATGGTAGCTGTAGAC
TTGCTCCCAGGCACAGTGAACTCCTGGACAGGGCTATTTCCTCCTGTTTCTCCGTAAGTGATCCTGTAAT
ATCTCACTGTGACAGCAGGAGCATCCCAGCTGATCAGTAGGCTGGTGGGGGTCGCAGCAACAACTTCCAG
GTCCCTCGGAACATCAGAAACTGTTGATTGTTGGCCAATCAATAAGGGACTTTCCTCTCTGCCATTAAGA
GCAACGATGCTGACCACATACTCTGTGCCTGGAGTGAGGTTGGTGAGGGTGATGGAATTCCGAGAGTGGG
GCACCCGATCTTCTCGAGGTCTCCCACTGAAGTGCTCGGGATGATGGCGGATCCTGTAGCCAGTGATGGT
GGCTCGAGGAGCAATCCAGTGCACAGTAAAAGAGTTGGCAGTAATATCAGAAAAGTCAATGCCAGTTGGG
GAATCAAGACCTGTTTTCTGTCTTCCTCTAAGAGGTGTGCTCTCATGTTGTTCGTAGACACTGGAGACAC
TCACTACATATTCTGTACCAGGCAGGAGATTTGTTAAGACCACTGCATTGTCTGAAGGAGAAATTGACAA
CTCTGCAACATCTTCCTCATTTTTCACAGGTGAGTAACGCACCAGGAAGTTGGTTAAATCAATGGATGGG
GGTGGAGCCCAGGTGACACGCATGGTGTCTGGACCAATGTTGGTGAATCGCAGGTCAGTGGGAGGAGGAA
CAGCTGGGATGATGGTATCAGAGATAGGGACACTTTCCTTGTCATCCTTGACAGTGTAAACACTGACATT
GTACTCCAGGCCGGGACTCAGGTTATCAAAAGTCGCGCTGCTCTGATCAGCATGGACCACTTCTTCCAAA
GAATTTCCCTG
