[The description below was written by a language model from this plasmid's Addgene catalogue record.]
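Description:
FN 221 is a bacterial expression plasmid built on a modified pRSET C backbone (listed as pRSETC', originally an Invitrogen vector). It is a high-copy plasmid propagated in E. coli under ampicillin selection. The record does not include a feature table, so details such as the origin of replication are not explicitly stated. Expression of the insert is driven by the T7 promoter, meaning protein production requires a host that supplies T7 RNA polymerase, while ordinary cloning strains serve for plasmid maintenance. The backbone contributes an N-terminal 6X-His tag, which allows the recombinant protein to be purified by immobilised metal affinity chromatography.

The insert is a fragment of human fibronectin (FN1) spanning type III repeats 6 through 10, cloned between NdeI and NsiI sites that both remain intact. This region contains the central cell-binding domain of fibronectin, including the RGD integrin-recognition motif in repeat III-10. In this construct that motif is altered to KGE by the conservative substitutions R1524K and D1526E, a change generally expected to disrupt RGD-dependent integrin binding. A third mutation, C1232A, replaces a cysteine in repeat III-7 with alanine, which removes a free thiol from the fragment.

The record does not state a specific purpose. However, the design is consistent with producing a purified, His-tagged fibronectin cell-binding fragment that lacks a functional RGD site. Such a protein could serve as a comparison or negative control in studies of cell adhesion, spreading, migration or integrin–fibronectin interaction.
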