Addgene plasmid #50498: FN 221
Depositing lab: Kenneth Yamada. Depositing organization: National Institute of Dental and Craniofacial Research (NIDCR).
Backbone
  Vector backbone: pRSETC'
  Backbone manufacturer: Invitrogen
  Vector type: Bacterial Expression
Growth in bacteria
  Bacterial resistance: Ampicillin, 100 μg/mL
  Growth temperature: 37°C
  Growth strain: DH5alpha
  Copy number: High Copy
Gene/Insert
  Gene/Insert name: fibronectin (alt names: FN1; FN type III repeats 6-10, C to A mutation in III-7, KGE in III-10)
  Species: H. sapiens (human)
  Mutation: repeats 6-10, R1524K, D1526E, C1232A
  Entrez Gene: FN1 (a.k.a. CIG, ED-B, FINC, FN, FNZ, GFND, GFND2, LETS, MSF, SMDCF)
  Promoter: T7
  Tag / fusion protein: 6X-His (N terminal on backbone)
  Cloning method: Restriction Enzyme; 5′ cloning site NdeI (not destroyed); 3′ cloning site NsiI (not destroyed)
  Sequencing primers: 5′ RSET FW (AATACGACTCACTATAGGGAG)
Terms and licenses: Academic/Nonprofit Terms; Industry Terms: Not Available to Industry
How to cite: FN 221 was a gift from Kenneth Yamada (Addgene plasmid # 50498 ; http://n2t.net/addgene:50498 ; RRID:Addgene_50498)
